>Addgene plasmid #118871 | pOCC230 | depositor full sequence | sequence record 224661 | Full Sequence
AGCTGCCACCATTTTGTTCGCCCAGGACTCTAGCTATAGTTCTAGTGGTTGGCTACGTATACTCCGGAAT
ATTAATAGATCATGGAGATAATTAAAATGATAACCATCTCGCAAATAAATAAGTATTTTACTGTTTTCGT
AACAGTTTTGTAATAAAAAAACCTATAAATATTCCGGATTATTCATACCGTCCCACCATCGGGCGCGGAT
CGCCACCATGGGCAGCAGCCATCACCATCACCATCACAGCAGCGGCAGACTGGAAGTTCTGTTCCAGGGG
CCGGCGGCCGCAAGCGCTATGGCCACAACCTGTTACATTGCACAAGATAAAAATATATCATCACGAACAG
TAAAACTGTCTGCTTACATAAACAGTAATACAAGGGGTGTTATGCAGTTTAAGGTTTACACCTATAAAAG
AGAGAGCCGTTATCGTCTGTTTGTGGATGTACAGAGTGATATTATTGACACGCCCGGGCGACGGATGGTG
ATCCCCCTGGCCAGTGCCCGTCTGCTGTCAGATAAAGTCTCCCGTGAACTTTACCCGGTGGTGCATATCG
GGGATGAAAGCTGGCGCATGATGACCACCGATATGGCCAGTGTGCCGGTCTCCGTTATCGGGGAAGAAGT
GGCTGATCTCAGCCACCGCGAAAATGACATCAAAAACGCCATTAACCTGATGTTCTGGGGAATATAAATG
TCAGGCTCCCTTATACACAGCCAGTGGCGCGCCGGGATCCAGCAGCGGCAGAGAAAACTTGTATTTCCAG
GGCATGGTGAGCAAGGGCGAGGAGCTGTTCACCGGGGTGGTGCCCATCCTGGTCGAGCTGGACGGCGACG
TAAACGGCCACAAGTTCAGCGTGTCCGGCGAGGGCGAGGGCGATGCCACCTACGGCAAGCTGACCCTGAA
GTTCATCTGCACCACCGGCAAGCTGCCCGTGCCCTGGCCCACCCTCGTGACCACCTTCGGCTACGGCCTG
ATGTGCTTCGCCCGCTACCCCGACCACATGAAGCAGCACGACTTCTTCAAGTCCGCCATGCCCGAAGGCT
ACGTCCAGGAGCGCACCATCTTCTTCAAGGACGACGGCAACTACAAGACCCGCGCCGAGGTGAAGTTCGA
GGGCGACACCCTGGTGAACCGCATCGAGCTGAAGGGCATCGACTTCAAGGAGGACGGCAACATCCTGGGG
CACAAGCTGGAGTACAACTACAACAGCCACAACGTCTATATCATGGCCGACAAGCAGAAGAACGGCATCA
AGGTGAACTTCAAGATCCGCCACAACATCGAGGACGGCAGCGTGCAGCTCGCCGACCACTACCAGCAGAA
CACCCCCATCGGCGACGGCCCCGTGCTGCTGCCCGACAACCACTACCTGAGCTACCAGTCCGCCCTGAGC
AAAGACCCCAACGAGAAGCGCGATCACATGGTCCTGCTGGAGTTCGTGACCGCCGCCGGGATCACTCTCG
GCATGGACGAGCTGTACTAATAGAAGCTTGTCGAGAAGTACTAGAGGATCATAATCAGCCATACCACATT
TGTAGAGGTTTTACTTGCTTTAAAAAACCTCCCACACCTCCCCCTGAACCTGAAACATAAAATGAATGCA
ATTGTTGTTGTTAACTTGTTTATTGCAGCTTATAATGGTTACAAATAAAGCAATAGCATCACAAATTTCA
CAAATAAAGCATTTTTTTCACTGCATTCTAGTTGTGGTTTGTCCAAACTCATCAATGTATCTTATCATGT
CTGGATCTGATCACTGCTTGAGCCTAGGAGATCCGAACCAGATAAGTGAAAGCCTGCATCCGCAGATCTT
AATTAATAAAACACGATACATTGTTATTAGTACATTTATTAAGCGCTAGATTCTGTGCGTTGTTGATTTA
CAGACAATTGTTGTACGTATTTTAATAATTCATTAAATTTATAATCTTTAGGGTGGTATGTTAGAGCGAA
AATCAAATGATTTTCAGCGTCTTTATATCTGAATTTAAATATTAAATCCTCAATAGATTTGTAAAATAGG
TTTCGATTAGTTTCAAACAAGGGTTGTTTTTCCGAACCGATGGCTGGACTATCTAATGGATTTTCGCTCA
ACGCCACAAAACTTGCCAAATCTTGTAGCAGCAATCTAGCTTTGTCGATATTCGTTTGTGTTTTGTTTTG
TAATAAAGGTTCGACGTCGTTCAAAATATTATGCGCTTTTGTATTTCTTTCATCACTGTCGTTAGTGTAC
AATTGACTCGACGTAAACACGTTAAATAACGCTTGGACATATTTAACATCGGGCGTGTTAGCTTTATTAG
GCCGATTATCGTCGTCGTCCCAACCCTCGTCGTTAGAAGTTGCTTCCGAAGACGATTTTGCCATAGCCAC
ACGACGCCTATTAATTGTGTCGGCTAACACGTCCGCGATCAAATTTGTAGTTGAGCTTTTTGGGCCTCAT
GGGCCTTCCGCTCACTGCCCGCTTTCCAGTCGGGAAACCTGTCGTGCCAGCTGCATTAACATGGTCATAG
CTGTTTCCTTGCGTATTGGGCGCTCTCCGCTTCCTCGCTCACTGACTCGCTGCGCTCGGTCGTTCGGGTA
AAGCCTGGGGTGCCTAATGAGCAAAAGGCCAGCAAAAGGCCAGGAACCGTAAAAAGGCCGCGTTGCTGGC
GTTTTTCCATAGGCTCCGCCCCCCTGACGAGCATCACAAAAATCGACGCTCAAGTCAGAGGTGGCGAAAC
CCGACAGGACTATAAAGATACCAGGCGTTTCCCCCTGGAAGCTCCCTCGTGCGCTCTCCTGTTCCGACCC
TGCCGCTTACCGGATACCTGTCCGCCTTTCTCCCTTCGGGAAGCGTGGCGCTTTCTCATAGCTCACGCTG
TAGGTATCTCAGTTCGGTGTAGGTCGTTCGCTCCAAGCTGGGCTGTGTGCACGAACCCCCCGTTCAGCCC
GACCGCTGCGCCTTATCCGGTAACTATCGTCTTGAGTCCAACCCGGTAAGACACGACTTATCGCCACTGG
CAGCAGCCACTGGTAACAGGATTAGCAGAGCGAGGTATGTAGGCGGTGCTACAGAGTTCTTGAAGTGGTG
GCCTAACTACGGCTACACTAGAAGAACAGTATTTGGTATCTGCGCTCTGCTGAAGCCAGTTACCTTCGGA
AAAAGAGTTGGTAGCTCTTGATCCGGCAAACAAACCACCGCTGGTAGCGGTGGTTTTTTTGTTTGCAAGC
AGCAGATTACGCGCAGAAAAAAAGGATCTCAAGAAGATCCTTTGATCTTTTCTACGGGGTCTGACGCTCA
GTGGAACGAAAACTCACGTTAAGGGATTTTGGTCATGAGATTATCAAAAAGGATCTTCACCTAGATCCTT
TTAAATTAAAAATGAAGTTTTAAATCAATCTAAAGTATATATGAGTAAACTTGGTCTGACAGTTACCAAT
GCTTAATCAGTGAGGCACCTATCTCAGCGATCTGTCTATTTCGTTCATCCATAGTTGCCTGACTCCCCGT
CGTGTAGATAACTACGATACGGGAGGGCTTACCATCTGGCCCCAGTGCTGCAATGATACCGCGAGACCCA
CGCTCACCGGCTCCAGATTTATCAGCAATAAACCAGCCAGCCGGAAGGGCCGAGCGCAGAAGTGGTCCTG
CAACTTTATCCGCCTCCATCCAGTCTATTAATTGTTGCCGGGAAGCTAGAGTAAGTAGTTCGCCAGTTAA
TAGTTTGCGCAACGTTGTTGCCATTGCTGCAGGCATCGTGGTGTCACGCTCGTCGTTTGGTATGGCTTCA
TTCAGCTCCGGTTCCCAACGATCAAGGCGAGTTACATGATCCCCCATGTTGTGCAAAAAAGCGGTTAGCT
CCTTCGGTCCTCCGATCGTTGTCAGAAGTAAGTTGGCCGCAGTGTTATCACTCATGGTTATGGCAGCACT
GCATAATTCTCTTACTGTCATGCCATCCGTAAGATGCTTTTCTGTGACTGGTGAGTACTCAACCAAGTCA
TTCTGAGAATAGTGTATGCGGCGACCGAGTTGCTCTTGCCCGGCGTCAACACGGGATAATACCGCGCCAC
ATAGCAGAACTTTAAAAGTGCTCATCATTGGAAAACGTTCTTCGGGGCGAAAACTCTCAAGGATCTTACC
GCTGTTGAGATCCAGTTCGATGTAACCCACTCGTGCACCCAACTGATCTTCAGCATCTTTTACTTTCACC
AGCGTTTCTGGGTGAGCAAAAACAGGAAGGCAAAATGCCGCAAAAAAGGGAATAAGGGCGACACGGAAAT
GTTGAATACTCATTACTCTTCCTTTTTCAATATTATTGAAGCATTTATCAGGGTTATTGTCTCATGAGCG
GATACATATTTGAATGTATTTAGAAAAATAAACAAATAGGGGTTCCGCGCACATTTCCCCGAAAAGTGCC
ACCTAAATTGTAAGCGTTAATATTTTGTTAAAATTCGCGTTAAATTTTTGTTAAATCAGCTCATTTTTTA
ACCAATAGGCCGAAATCGGCAAAATCCCTTATAAATCAAAAGAATAGACCGAGATAGGGTTGAGTGGCCG
CTACAGGGCGCTCCCATTCGCCATTCAGGCTGCGCAACTGTTGGGAAGGGCGTTTCGGTGCGGGCCTCTT
CGCTATTACGCCAGCTGGCGAAAGGGGGATGTGCTGCAAGGCGATTAAGTTGGGTAACGCCAGGGTTTTC
CCAGTCACGACGTTGTAAAACGACGGCCAGTGAGCGCGACGTAATACGACTCACTATAGGGCGAATTGGC
GGAAGGCCGTCAAGGCCGTGACGTTAAAACTATTAAGCCATCCAATCGACCGTTAGTCGAATCAGGACCG
CTGGTGCGAGAAGCCGCGAAGTATGGCGAATGCATCGTATAACGTGTGGAGTCCGCTCATTAGAGCGTCA
TGTTTAGACAAGAAAGCTACATATTTAATTGATCCCGATGATTTTATTGATAAATTGACCCTAACTCCAT
ACACGGTATTCTACAATGGCGGGGTTTTGGTCAAAATTTCCGGACTGCGATTGTACATGCTGTTAACGGC
TCCGCCCACTATTAATGAAATTAAAAATTCCAATTTTAAAAAACGCAGCAAGAGAAACATTTGTATGAAA
GAATGCGTAGAAGGAAAGAAAAATGTCGTGGACATGCTGAACAACAAGATTAATATGCCTCCGTGTATAA
AAAAAATATTGAACGATTTGAAAGAAAACAATGTACCGCGCGGCGGTATGTACAGGAAGAGGTTTATACT
AAACTGTTACATTGCAAACGTGGTTTCGTGTGCCAAGTGTGAAAACCGATGTTTAATCAAGGCTCTGACG
CATTTCTACAACCACGACTCCAAGTGTGTGGGTGAAGTCATGCATCTTTTAATCAAATCCCAAGATGTGT
ATAAACCACCAAACTGCCAAAAAATGAAAACTGTGGACAAGCTCTGTCCGTTTGCTGGCAACTGCAAGGG
TCTCAATCCTATTTGTAATTATTGAATAATAAAACAATTATAAATGCTAAATTTGTTTTTTATTAACGAT
ACAAACCAAACGCAACAAGAACATTTGTAGTATTATCTATAATTGAAAACGCGTAGTTATAATCGCTGAG
GTAATATTTAAAATCATTTTCAAATGATTCACAGTTAATTTGCGACAATATAATTTTATTTTCACATAAA
CTAGACGCCTTGTCGTCTTCTTCTTCGTATTCCTTCTCTTTTTCATTTTTCTCCTCATAAAAATTAACAT
AGTTATTATCGTATCCATATATGTATCTATCGTATAGAGTAAATTTTTTGTTGTCATAAATATATATGTC
TTTTTTAATGGGGTGTATAGTACCGCTGCGCATAGTTTTTCTGTAATTTACAACAGTGCTATTTTCTGGT
AGTTCTTCGGAGTGTGTTGCTTTAATTATTAAATTTATATAATCAATGAATTTGGGATCGTCGGTTTTGT
ACAATATGTTGCCGGCATAGTACGCAGCTTCTTCTAGTTCAATTACACCATTTTTTAGCAGCACCGGATT
AACATAACTTTCCAAAATGTTGTACGAACCGTTAAACAAAAACAGTTCACCTCCCTTTTCTATACTATTG
TCTGCGAGCAGTTGTTTGTTGTTAAAAATAACAGCCATTGTAATGAGACGCACAAACTAATATCACA
Features (pLannotate 1.2.2; 17 found; start..end, strand, type, name):
     79..170     +  promoter       polyhedrin promoter: polh from Autographa californica; promoter for the baculovirus polyhedrin gene
    230..247     +  CDS            7xHis (fragment): 6xHis affinity tag
    392..694     +  CDS            ccdB: CCDB_ECOLI - Also known as G, letB, letD. Experimental evidence at protein level: Swiss-Prot protein existence level 1. Toxic component of a type II toxin-antitoxin (TA) system, functioning in plasmid maintainence. Responsible for the post- segregational killing (PSK) of plasmid-free cells, also referred to as a plasmid addiction system. Half-life of over 2 hours. Cell killing by CcdB is accompanied by filamentation, defects in chromosome and plasmid segregation, defects in cell division, formation of anucleate cells, decreased DNA synthesis and plasmid loss. Interferes with the activity of DN
    774..1487    +  CDS            Citrine: Citrine is a basic (constitutively fluorescent) yellow fluorescent protein published in 2001, derived from Aequorea victoria. It has moderate acid sensitivity.
   1517..1600    +  CDS            large T antigen (fragment): large T antigen from SV40 (simian virus 40)
   1623..1757    +  polyA_signal   SV40 poly(A) signal: SV40 polyadenylation signal
   1830..2202    +  3'UTR          polyhedrin 3' UTR: 3' UTR from the Autographa californica nucleopolyhedrovirus polyhedrin gene (Suzuki et al., 2006)
   2462..2509    -  CDS            lacI (fragment): lac repressor; lacI; The lac repressor binds to the lac operator to inhibit transcription in E. coli. This inhibition can be relieved by adding lactose or isopropyl-β-D-thiogalactopyranoside (IPTG).
   2546..2586    -  rep_origin     RSF ori (fragment): Plasmids containing the RSF 1030 origin of replication can be propagated in E. coli cells that contain additional plasmids with compatible origins.
   2664..3252    -  rep_origin     ori: high-copy-number ColE1/pMB1/pBR322/pUC origin of replication
   3423..4283    -  CDS            AmpR: β-lactamase; bla; confers resistance to ampicillin, carbenicillin, and related antibiotics
   4285..4389    -  promoter       AmpR promoter: bla
   4415..4546    -  rep_origin     M13 ori (fragment): M13 bacteriophage origin of replication; arrow indicates direction of (+) strand synthesis
   4567..4723    -  CDS            lacZα (fragment): LacZα fragment of β-galactosidase; lacZ fragment
   4732..4750    +  promoter       T7 promoter: promoter for bacteriophage T7 RNA polymerase
   4853..5482    +  CDS            LEF-2: LEF2_NPVAC - Experimental evidence at protein level: Swiss-Prot protein existence level 1. Plays an essential role in viral DNA replication. Does not seem to participate in the initiation step but is rather important for the amplification of DNA. Also required for expression from the vp39 and polh promoters. From Autographa californica nuclear polyhedrosis virus (AcMNPV).
   5523..6128    +  CDS            ORF603: baculovirus ORF603 protein
