>Addgene plasmid #118871 | pOCC230 | addgene full sequence | sequence record 232332 | Addgene NGS Result
ATTCCGGATTATTCATACCGTCCCACCATCGGGCGCGGATCGCCACCATGGGCAGCAGCCATCACCATCA
CCATCACAGCAGCGGCAGACTGGAAGTTCTGTTCCAGGGGCCGGCGGCCGCAAGCGCTATGGCCACAACC
TGTTACATTGCACAAGATAAAAATATATCATCACGAACAGTAAAACTGTCTGCTTACATAAACAGTAATA
CAAGGGGTGTTATGCAGTTTAAGGTTTACACCTATAAAAGAGAGAGCCGTTATCGTCTGTTTGTGGATGT
ACAGAGTGATATTATTGACACGCCCGGGCGACGGATGGTGATCCCCCTGGCCAGTGCCCGTCTGCTGTCA
GATAAAGTCTCCCGTGAACTTTACCCGGTGGTGCATATCGGGGATGAAAGCTGGCGCATGATGACCACCG
ATATGGCCAGTGTGCCGGTCTCCGTTATCGGGGAAGAAGTGGCTGATCTCAGCCACCGCGAAAATGACAT
CAAAAACGCCATTAACCTGATGTTCTGGGGAATATAAATGTCAGGCTCCCTTATACACAGCCAGTGGCGC
GCCGGGATCCAGCAGCGGCAGAGAAAACTTGTATTTCCAGGGCATGGTGAGCAAGGGCGAGGAGCTGTTC
ACCGGGGTGGTGCCCATCCTGGTCGAGCTGGACGGCGACGTAAACGGCCACAAGTTCAGCGTGTCCGGCG
AGGGCGAGGGCGATGCCACCTACGGCAAGCTGACCCTGAAGTTCATCTGCACCACCGGCAAGCTGCCCGT
GCCCTGGCCCACCCTCGTGACCACCTTCGGCTACGGCCTGATGTGCTTCGCCCGCTACCCCGACCACATG
AAGCAGCACGACTTCTTCAAGTCCGCCATGCCCGAAGGCTACGTCCAGGAGCGCACCATCTTCTTCAAGG
ACGACGGCAACTACAAGACCCGCGCCGAGGTGAAGTTCGAGGGCGACACCCTGGTGAACCGCATCGAGCT
GAAGGGCATCGACTTCAAGGAGGACGGCAACATCCTGGGGCACAAGCTGGAGTACAACTACAACAGCCAC
AACGTCTATATCATGGCCGACAAGCAGAAGAACGGCATCAAGGTGAACTTCAAGATCCGCCACAACATCG
AGGACGGCAGCGTGCAGCTCGCCGACCACTACCAGCAGAACACCCCCATCGGCGACGGCCCCGTGCTGCT
GCCCGACAACCACTACCTGAGCTACCAGTCCGCCCTGAGCAAAGACCCCAACGAGAAGCGCGATCACATG
GTCCTGCTGGAGTTCGTGACCGCCGCCGGGATCACTCTCGGCATGGACGAGCTGTACTAATAGAAGCTTG
TCGAGAAGTACTAGAGGATCATAATCAGCCATACCACATTTGTAGAGGTTTTACTTGCTTTAAAAAACCT
CCCACACCTCCCCCTGAACCTGAAACATAAAATGAATGCAATTGTTGTTGTTAACTTGTTTATTGCAGCT
TATAATGGTTACAAATAAAGCAATAGCATCACAAATTTCACAAATAAAGCATTTTTTTCACTGCATTCTA
GTTGTGGTTTGTCCAAACTCATCAATGTATCTTATCATGTCTGGATCTGATCACTGCTTGAGCCTAGGAG
ATCCGAACCAGATAAGTGAAAGCCTGCATCCGCAGATCTTAATTAATAAAACACGATACATTGTTATTAG
TACATTTATTAAGCGCTAGATTCTGTGCGTTGTTGATTTACAGACAATTGTTGTACGTATTTTAATAATT
CATTAAATTTATAATCTTTAGGGTGGTATGTTAGAGCGAAAATCAAATGATTTTCAGCGTCTTTATATCT
GAATTTAAATATTAAATCCTCAATAGATTTGTAAAATAGGTTTCGATTAGTTTCAAACAAGGGTTGTTTT
TCCGAACCGATGGCTGGACTATCTAATGGATTTTCGCTCAACGCCACAAAACTTGCCAAATCTTGTAGCA
GCAATCTAGCTTTGTCGATATTCGTTTGTGTTTTGTTTTGTAATAAAGGTTCGACGTCGTTCAAAATATT
ATGCGCTTTTGTATTTCTTTCATCACTGTCGTTAGTGTACAATTGACTCGACGTAAACACGTTAAATAAC
GCTTGGACATATTTAACATCGGGCGTGTTAGCTTTATTAGGCCGATTATCGTCGTCGTCCCAACCCTCGT
CGTTAGAAGTTGCTTCCGAAGACGATTTTGCCATAGCCACACGACGCCTATTAATTGTGTCGGCTAACAC
GTCCGCGATCAAATTTGTAGTTGAGCTTTTTGGGCCTCATGGGCCTTCCGCTCACTGCCCGCTTTCCAGT
CGGGAAACCTGTCGTGCCAGCTGCATTAACATGGTCATAGCTGTTTCCTTGCGTATTGGGCGCTCTCCGC
TTCCTCGCTCACTGACTCGCTGCGCTCGGTCGTTCGGGTAAAGCCTGGGGTGCCTAATGAGCAAAAGGCC
AGCAAAAGGCCAGGAACCGTAAAAAGGCCGCGTTGCTGGCGTTTTTCCATAGGCTCCGCCCCCCTGACGA
GCATCACAAAAATCGACGCTCAAGTCAGAGGTGGCGAAACCCGACAGGACTATAAAGATACCAGGCGTTT
CCCCCTGGAAGCTCCCTCGTGCGCTCTCCTGTTCCGACCCTGCCGCTTACCGGATACCTGTCCGCCTTTC
TCCCTTCGGGAAGCGTGGCGCTTTCTCATAGCTCACGCTGTAGGTATCTCAGTTCGGTGTAGGTCGTTCG
CTCCAAGCTGGGCTGTGTGCACGAACCCCCCGTTCAGCCCGACCGCTGCGCCTTATCCGGTAACTATCGT
CTTGAGTCCAACCCGGTAAGACACGACTTATCGCCACTGGCAGCAGCCACTGGTAACAGGATTAGCAGAG
CGAGGTATGTAGGCGGTGCTACAGAGTTCTTGAAGTGGTGGCCTAACTACGGCTACACTAGAAGAACAGT
ATTTGGTATCTGCGCTCTGCTGAAGCCAGTTACCTTCGGAAAAAGAGTTGGTAGCTCTTGATCCGGCAAA
CAAACCACCGCTGGTAGCGGTGGTTTTTTTGTTTGCAAGCAGCAGATTACGCGCAGAAAAAAAGGATCTC
AAGAAGATCCTTTGATCTTTTCTACGGGGTCTGACGCTCAGTGGAACGAAAACTCACGTTAAGGGATTTT
GGTCATGAGATTATCAAAAAGGATCTTCACCTAGATCCTTTTAAATTAAAAATGAAGTTTTAAATCAATC
TAAAGTATATATGAGTAAACTTGGTCTGACAGTTACCAATGCTTAATCAGTGAGGCACCTATCTCAGCGA
TCTGTCTATTTCGTTCATCCATAGTTGCCTGACTCCCCGTCGTGTAGATAACTACGATACGGGAGGGCTT
ACCATCTGGCCCCAGTGCTGCAATGATACCGCGAGAACCACGCTCACCGGCTCCAGATTTATCAGCAATA
AACCAGCCAGCCGGAAGGGCCGAGCGCAGAAGTGGTCCTGCAACTTTATCCGCCTCCATCCAGTCTATTA
ATTGTTGCCGGGAAGCTAGAGTAAGTAGTTCGCCAGTTAATAGTTTGCGCAACGTTGTTGCCATTGCTAC
AGGCATCGTGGTGTCACGCTCGTCGTTTGGTATGGCTTCATTCAGCTCCGGTTCCCAACGATCAAGGCGA
GTTACATGATCCCCCATGTTGTGCAAAAAAGCGGTTAGCTCCTTCGGTCCTCCGATCGTTGTCAGAAGTA
AGTTGGCCGCAGTGTTATCACTCATGGTTATGGCAGCACTGCATAATTCTCTTACTGTCATGCCATCCGT
AAGATGCTTTTCTGTGACTGGTGAGTACTCAACCAAGTCATTCTGAGAATAGTGTATGCGGCGACCGAGT
TGCTCTTGCCCGGCGTCAATACGGGATAATACCGCGCCACATAGCAGAACTTTAAAAGTGCTCATCATTG
GAAAACGTTCTTCGGGGCGAAAACTCTCAAGGATCTTACCGCTGTTGAGATCCAGTTCGATGTAACCCAC
TCGTGCACCCAACTGATCTTCAGCATCTTTTACTTTCACCAGCGTTTCTGGGTGAGCAAAAACAGGAAGG
CAAAATGCCGCAAAAAAGGGAATAAGGGCGACACGGAAATGTTGAATACTCATACTCTTCCTTTTTCAAT
ATTATTGAAGCATTTATCAGGGTTATTGTCTCATGAGCGGATACATATTTGAATGTATTTAGAAAAATAA
ACAAATAGGGGTTCCGCGCACATTTCCCCGAAAAGTGCCACCTAAATTGTAAGCGTTAATATTTTGTTAA
AATTCGCGTTAAATTTTTGTTAAATCAGCTCATTTTTTAACCAATAGGCCGAAATCGGCAAAATCCCTTA
TAAATCAAAAGAATAGACCGAGATAGGGTTGAGTGGCCGCTACAGGGCGCTCCCATTCGCCATTCAGGCT
GCGCAACTGTTGGGAAGGGCGTTTCGGTGCGGGCCTCTTCGCTATTACGCCAGCTGGCGAAAGGGGGATG
TGCTGCAAGGCGATTAAGTTGGGTAACGCCAGGGTTTTCCCAGTCACGACGTTGTAAAACGACGGCCAGT
GAGCGCGACGTAATACGACTCACTATAGGGCGAATTGGCGGAAGGCCGTCAAGGCCGTGACGTTAAAACT
ATTAAGCCATCCAATCGACCGTTAGTCGAATCAGGACCGCTGGTGCGAGAAGCCGCGAAGTATGGCGAAT
GCATCGTATAACGTGTGGAGTCCGCTCATTAGAGCGTCATGTTTAGACAAGAAAGCTACATATTTAATTG
ATCCCGATGATTTTATTGATAAATTGACCCTAACTCCATACACGGTATTCTACAATGGCGGGGTTTTGGT
CAAAATTTCCGGACTGCGATTGTACATGCTGTTAACGGCTCCGCCCACTATTAATGAAATTAAAAATTCC
AATTTTAAAAAACGCAGCAAGAGAAACATTTGTATGAAAGAATGCGTAGAAGGAAAGAAAAATGTCGTGG
ACATGCTGAACAACAAGATTAATATGCCTCCGTGTATAAAAAAAATATTGAACGATTTGAAAGAAAACAA
TGTACCGCGCGGCGGTATGTACAGGAAGAGGTTTATACTAAACTGTTACATTGCAAACGTGGTTTCGTGT
GCCAAGTGTGAAAACCGATGTTTAATCAAGGCTCTGACGCATTTCTACAACCACGACTCCAAGTGTGTGG
GTGAAGTCATGCATCTTTTAATCAAATCCCAAGATGTGTATAAACCACCAAACTGCCAAAAAATGAAAAC
TGTGGACAAGCTCTGTCCGTTTGCTGGCAACTGCAAGGGTCTCAATCCTATTTGTAATTATTGAATAATA
AAACAATTATAAATGCTAAATTTGTTTTTTATTAACGATACAAACCAAACGCAACAAGAACATTTGTAGT
ATTATCTATAATTGAAAACGCGTAGTTATAATCGCTGAGGTAATATTTAAAATCATTTTCAAATGATTCA
CAGTTAATTTGCGACAATATAATTTTATTTTCACATAAACTAGACGCCTTGTCGTCTTCTTCTTCGTATT
CCTTCTCTTTTTCATTTTTCTCCTCATAAAAATTAACATAGTTATTATCGTATCCATATATGTATCTATC
GTATAGAGTAAATTTTTTGTTGTCATAAATATATATGTCTTTTTTAATGGGGTGTATAGTACCGCTGCGC
ATAGTTTTTCTGTAATTTACAACAGTGCTATTTTCTGGTAGTTCTTCGGAGTGTGTTGCTTTAATTATTA
AATTTATATAATCAATGAATTTGGGATCGTCGGTTTTGTACAATATGTTGCCGGCATAGTACGCAGCTTC
TTCTAGTTCAATTACACCATTTTTTAGCAGCACCGGATTAACATAACTTTCCAAAATGTTGTACGAACCG
TTAAACAAAAACAGTTCACCTCCCTTTTCTATACTATTGTCTGCGAGCAGTTGTTTGTTGTTAAAAATAA
CAGCCATTGTAATGAGACGCACAAACTAATATCACAAGCTGCCACCATTTTGTTCGCCCAGGACTCTAGC
TATAGTTCTAGTGGTTGGCTACGTATACTCCGGAATATTAATAGATCATGGAGATAATTAAAATGATAAC
CATCTCGCAAATAAATAAGTATTTTACTGTTTTCGTAACAGTTTTGTAATAAAAAAACCTATAAAT
Features (pLannotate 1.2.2; 17 found; start..end, strand, type, name):
     60..77      +  CDS            7xHis (fragment): 6xHis affinity tag
    222..524     +  CDS            ccdB: CCDB_ECOLI - Also known as G, letB, letD. Experimental evidence at protein level: Swiss-Prot protein existence level 1. Toxic component of a type II toxin-antitoxin (TA) system, functioning in plasmid maintainence. Responsible for the post- segregational killing (PSK) of plasmid-free cells, also referred to as a plasmid addiction system. Half-life of over 2 hours. Cell killing by CcdB is accompanied by filamentation, defects in chromosome and plasmid segregation, defects in cell division, formation of anucleate cells, decreased DNA synthesis and plasmid loss. Interferes with the activity of DN
    604..1317    +  CDS            Citrine: Citrine is a basic (constitutively fluorescent) yellow fluorescent protein published in 2001, derived from Aequorea victoria. It has moderate acid sensitivity.
   1347..1430    +  CDS            large T antigen (fragment): large T antigen from SV40 (simian virus 40)
   1453..1587    +  polyA_signal   SV40 poly(A) signal: SV40 polyadenylation signal
   1660..2032    +  3'UTR          polyhedrin 3' UTR: 3' UTR from the Autographa californica nucleopolyhedrovirus polyhedrin gene (Suzuki et al., 2006)
   2292..2339    -  CDS            lacI (fragment): lac repressor; lacI; The lac repressor binds to the lac operator to inhibit transcription in E. coli. This inhibition can be relieved by adding lactose or isopropyl-β-D-thiogalactopyranoside (IPTG).
   2376..2416    -  rep_origin     RSF ori (fragment): Plasmids containing the RSF 1030 origin of replication can be propagated in E. coli cells that contain additional plasmids with compatible origins.
   2494..3082    -  rep_origin     ori: high-copy-number ColE1/pMB1/pBR322/pUC origin of replication
   3253..4113    -  CDS            AmpR: β-lactamase; bla; confers resistance to ampicillin, carbenicillin, and related antibiotics
   4114..4218    -  promoter       AmpR promoter: bla
   4244..4375    -  rep_origin     M13 ori (fragment): M13 bacteriophage origin of replication; arrow indicates direction of (+) strand synthesis
   4396..4552    -  CDS            lacZα (fragment): LacZα fragment of β-galactosidase; lacZ fragment
   4561..4579    +  promoter       T7 promoter: promoter for bacteriophage T7 RNA polymerase
   4682..5311    +  CDS            LEF-2: LEF2_NPVAC - Experimental evidence at protein level: Swiss-Prot protein existence level 1. Plays an essential role in viral DNA replication. Does not seem to participate in the initiation step but is rather important for the amplification of DNA. Also required for expression from the vp39 and polh promoters. From Autographa californica nuclear polyhedrosis virus (AcMNPV).
   5352..5957    +  CDS            ORF603: baculovirus ORF603 protein
   6065..6156    +  promoter       polyhedrin promoter: polh from Autographa californica; promoter for the baculovirus polyhedrin gene
