[The description below was written by a language model from this plasmid's Addgene catalogue record and pLannotate feature annotations shown in this document.]
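Description:
pOCC230 is a baculovirus transfer (shuttle) vector built on the pOET1 backbone, part of the FlexiBAC system for insect-cell protein expression. It is designed to recombine with a FlashBac-type bacmid to generate recombinant baculovirus. In E. coli it replicates from a high-copy ColE1/pUC-type origin and is selected with ampicillin through the AmpR (β-lactamase) gene. Because the empty vector carries the toxic ccdB gene, it is maintained in the ccdB-tolerant strain DB3.1. The two annotated sequence records (about 6.16 kb each, depositor and sequencing-derived) show the same set of features with different start coordinates.

The expression cassette is driven by the AcMNPV polyhedrin (polH) promoter, a very late and very strong viral promoter. Downstream lie an N-terminal His6 tag followed by a 3C protease site, a NotI–AscI-flanked ccdB stuffer, a TEV protease site, mCitrine (annotated as Citrine) with a stop codon, and then an SV40 polyadenylation signal and polyhedrin 3′ UTR. A gene of interest is inserted between NotI and AscI, displacing ccdB, so that in ordinary E. coli strains only recombinant clones survive. The resulting protein can be affinity-purified by its His tag and tracked by yellow fluorescence, and either tag can be removed independently using 3C or TEV protease. On the upstream side the cassette is flanked by the baculoviral LEF-2 and ORF603 sequences, which serve as a homology region for recombination into the viral genome at the polyhedrin locus. The downstream homology arm is not separately annotated. Small fragments of lacZα, lacI, M13 ori and a T7 promoter appear to be backbone remnants.
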