Addgene plasmid #118871: pOCC230
Purpose: shuttle vector for baculovirus production, using FlashBac bacmid; for recombinant protein with N-terminal HIS6 tag, cleavable with 3C, and C-terminal mCitrine, cleavable with TEV
Depositing lab: Marc Bickle & PEPC MPI CBG. Depositing organization: Max Planck Institute of Molecular Cell Biology and Genetics. Publication: FlexiBAC: a versatile, open-source baculovirus vector system for protein expression, secretion, and proteolytic processing. Lemaitre RP, Bogdanova A, Borgonovo B, Woodruff JB, Drechsel DN. BMC Biotechnol. 2019 Mar 29;19(1):20. doi: 10.1186/s12896-019-0512-z. PubMed 30925874.
Backbone
  Vector backbone: pOET1
  Backbone size w/o insert (bp): 4900
  Vector type: Insect Expression
Growth in bacteria
  Bacterial resistance: Ampicillin, 100 μg/mL
  Growth temperature: 37°C
  Growth strain: DB3.1
  Copy number: High Copy
Gene/Insert
  Gene/Insert name: NcoI-HIS6-3C--NotI-ccdB-AscI-TEV-mCitrine-stop-HindIII cassette
  Promoter: polH
  Tag / fusion protein: HIS6, cleavable with 3C protease (N terminal on backbone); mCitrine, cleavable with TEV protease (C terminal on backbone)
  Cloning method: Restriction Enzyme; 5′ cloning site NotI (unknown if destroyed); 3′ cloning site AscI (unknown if destroyed)
Terms and licenses: Academic/Nonprofit Terms; Industry Terms: Not Available to Industry
How to cite: pOCC230 was a gift from Marc Bickle & PEPC MPI CBG (Addgene plasmid # 118871 ; http://n2t.net/addgene:118871 ; RRID:Addgene_118871)
